Addgene plasmid #46446: pGEX HSH2-SH2
Depositing lab: Bruce Mayer. Depositing organization: University of Connecticut Health Center. Publication: High-throughput phosphotyrosine profiling using SH2 domains. Machida K, Thompson CM, Dierck K, Jablonowski K, Karkkainen S, Liu B, Zhang H, Nash PD, Newman DK, Nollau P, Pawson T, Renkema GH, Saksela K, Schiller MR, Shin DG, Mayer BJ. Mol Cell. 2007 Jun 22;26(6):899-915. 10.1016/j.molcel.2007.05.031 PubMed 17588523.
Backbone
  Vector backbone: pGEX6P1
  Backbone manufacturer: GE Healthcare Biosciences
  Backbone size w/o insert (bp): 4900
  Vector type: Bacterial Expression
Growth in bacteria
  Bacterial resistance: Ampicillin, 100 μg/mL
  Growth temperature: 37°C
  Growth strain: DH5alpha
  Copy number: Low Copy
Gene/Insert
  Gene/Insert name: HSH2 (alt names: HSH2D; ALX; HSH2; FLJ14886; HSH2D)
  Species: H. sapiens (human)
  Insert size (bp): 415
  Mutation: contains amino acids 1-134
  Entrez Gene: HSH2D (a.k.a. ALX, HSH2)
  Promoter: Tac
  Tag / fusion protein: GST (N terminal on backbone); PreScission (N terminal on backbone)
  Cloning method: Restriction Enzyme; 5′ cloning site BglII (destroyed during cloning); 3′ cloning site EcoRI (not destroyed)
  Sequencing primers: 5′ pGEX-5; 3′ pGEX-3
Terms and licenses: Academic/Nonprofit Terms; Industry Terms: Not Available to Industry
Depositor comments: The molecular weight of the GST fusion protein is approximately 39.6 kDa
How to cite: pGEX HSH2-SH2 was a gift from Bruce Mayer (Addgene plasmid # 46446 ; http://n2t.net/addgene:46446 ; RRID:Addgene_46446)
