[The description below was written by a language model from this plasmid's Addgene catalogue record and pLannotate feature annotations shown in this document.]
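Description:
pGEX HSH2-SH2 is a bacterial expression plasmid built on the pGEX6P1 backbone for producing a GST fusion of the SH2 domain region of human HSH2D (also called HSH2 or ALX), a hematopoietic adapter protein involved in tyrosine kinase and CD28 signaling. The insert, about 415 bp and covering amino acids 1-134, was cloned by restriction digestion between a 5′ BglII site that was destroyed in the process and a 3′ EcoRI site that remains intact. The annotated 5,392 nt full sequence places the HSH2D fragment directly downstream of, and on the same strand as, the Schistosoma japonicum glutathione S-transferase coding sequence. A PreScission protease recognition site contributed by the backbone lies between them, allowing the GST moiety to be cleaved off after purification. The depositor gives the fusion protein's mass as roughly 39.6 kDa.

Expression is driven by the tac promoter, a strong trp/lac hybrid, followed by a lac operator. The plasmid also carries lacI under the lacIq promoter, so the repressor is supplied in cis and transcription stays repressed until induced with IPTG. Propagation in E. coli relies on a ColE1/pBR322-type origin, and selection is by ampicillin resistance from the bla gene. The catalogue lists the plasmid as low copy, although only a fragment of rop is annotated. Residual backbone elements include bom fragments, a lac promoter/operator with a lacZα segment, and a small yciV fragment. The associated publication concerns high-throughput phosphotyrosine profiling with SH2 domains, which suggests the purified GST-SH2 protein is meant as an affinity probe for tyrosine-phosphorylated proteins.
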