Features (pLannotate 1.2.2; 17 found; start..end, strand, type, name):
      6..107     -  CDS            yciV (fragment): RNAAM_ECOLI - Also known as trpH From Escherichia coli (strain K12).
    183..211     +  promoter       tac promoter: strong E. coli promoter; hybrid between the trp and lac UV5 promoters
    219..235     +  protein_bind   lac operator: The lac repressor binds to the lac operator to inhibit transcription in E. coli. This inhibition can be relieved by adding lactose or isopropyl-β-D-thiogalactopyranoside (IPTG). lac repressor encoded by lacI
    258..911     +  CDS            GST26_SCHJA: Experimental evidence at protein level: Swiss-Prot protein existence level 1. GST isoenzymes appear to play a central role in the parasite detoxification system. Other functions are also suspected including a role in increasing the solubility of haematin in the parasite gut. From Schistosoma japonicum (Blood fluke).
    951..1352    +  CDS            HSH2D (fragment): HSH2D_HUMAN - Also known as ALX. Experimental evidence at protein level: Swiss-Prot protein existence level 1. May be a modulator of the apoptotic response through its ability to affect mitochondrial stability (By similarity). Adapter protein involved in tyrosine kinase and CD28 signaling. Seems to affect CD28-mediated activation of the RE/AP element of the interleukin-2 promoter. From Homo sapiens (Human).
   1409..1448    +  CDS            rop (fragment): Rop protein, which maintains plasmids at low copy number; rop
   1550..1590    +  misc_feature   bom (fragment): basis of mobility region from pBR322
   1695..1799    +  promoter       AmpR promoter: bla
   1800..2660    +  CDS            AmpR: β-lactamase; bla; confers resistance to ampicillin, carbenicillin, and related antibiotics
   2831..3419    +  rep_origin     ori: high-copy-number ColE1/pMB1/pBR322/pUC origin of replication
   3605..3656    -  misc_feature   bom (fragment): basis of mobility region from pBR322
   3663..3740    +  promoter       lacIq promoter: lacI (mutant); In the lacIq allele, a single base change in the promoter boosts expression of the lacI gene about 10-fold.
   3741..4823    +  CDS            lacI: lac repressor; lacI; The lac repressor binds to the lac operator to inhibit transcription in E. coli. This inhibition can be relieved by adding lactose or isopropyl-β-D-thiogalactopyranoside (IPTG).
   4836..4857    +  protein_bind   CAP binding site: CAP binding activates transcription in the presence of cAMP. E. coli catabolite activator protein
   4872..4902    +  promoter       lac promoter: promoter for the E. coli lac operon
   4910..4926    +  protein_bind   lac operator: The lac repressor binds to the lac operator to inhibit transcription in E. coli. This inhibition can be relieved by adding lactose or isopropyl-β-D-thiogalactopyranoside (IPTG). lac repressor encoded by lacI
   4946..5119    +  CDS            lacZα: LacZα fragment of β-galactosidase; lacZ fragment
>Addgene plasmid #46446 | pGEX HSH2-SH2 | depositor full sequence | sequence record 65613 | Full Sequence
ACGTTATCGACTGCACGGTGCACCAATGCTTCTGGCGTCAGGCAGCCATCGGAAGCTGTGGTATGGCTGT
GCAGGTCGTAAATCACTGCATAATTCGTGTCGCTCAAGGCGCACTCCCGTTCTGGATAATGTTTTTTGCG
CCGACATCATAACGGTTCTGGCAAATATTCTGAAATGAGCTGTTGACAATTAATCATCGGCTCGTATAAT
GTGTGGAATTGTGAGCGGATAACAATTTCACACAGGAAACAGTATTCATGTCCCCTATACTAGGTTATTG
GAAAATTAAGGGCCTTGTGCAACCCACTCGACTTCTTTTGGAATATCTTGAAGAAAAATATGAAGAGCAT
TTGTATGAGCGCGATGAAGGTGATAAATGGCGAAACAAAAAGTTTGAATTGGGTTTGGAGTTTCCCAATC
TTCCTTATTATATTGATGGTGATGTTAAATTAACACAGTCTATGGCCATCATACGTTATATAGCTGACAA
GCACAACATGTTGGGTGGTTGTCCAAAAGAGCGTGCAGAGATTTCAATGCTTGAAGGAGCGGTTTTGGAT
ATTAGATACGGTGTTTCGAGAATTGCATATAGTAAAGACTTTGAAACTCTCAAAGTTGATTTTCTTAGCA
AGCTACCTGAAATGCTGAAAATGTTCGAAGATCGTTTATGTCATAAAACATATTTAAATGGTGATCATGT
AACCCATCCTGACTTCATGTTGTATGACGCTCTTGATGTTGTTTTATACATGGACCCAATGTGCCTGGAT
GCGTTCCCAAAATTAGTTTGTTTTAAAAAACGTATTGAAGCTATCCCACAAATTGATAAGTACTTGAAAT
CCAGCAAGTATATAGCATGGCCTTTGCAGGGCTGGCAAGCCACGTTTGGTGGTGGCGACCATCCTCCAAA
ATCGGATCTGGAAGTTCTGTTCCAGGGGCCCCTGGGATCTATGACAGAGGCCGGGAAGCTGCCCCTACCG
CTACCCCCACGGCTGGACTGGTTTGTGCACACCCAGATGGGCCAGCTGGCCCAAGACGGGGTCCCCGAGT
GGTTCCATGGTGCAATCTCAAGAGAGGATGCTGAGAACTTGCTGGAGTCACAGCCACTGGGATCCTTTCT
CATCAGGGTCAGTCACAGCCATGTGGGCTACACACTCTCCTACAAAGCCCAAAGCAGCTGCTGCCATTTC
ATGGTGAAGCTCTTGGATGATGGGACTTTCATGATCCCCGGGGAGAAGGTGGCCCACACCTCGCTGGACG
CCCTGGTCACCTTCCACCAGCAGAAGCCAATTGAGCCGCGCAGGGAGCTGCTGACACAGCCCTGCAGGCA
GAAGGATCCCGCAAACGTGGATGGAATTCGGGGGAAGGGCGAATTCTATGAGCGGCCGCATCGTGACTGA
CTGACGATCTGCCTCGCGCGTTTCGGTGATGACGGTGAAAACCTCTGACACATGCAGCTCCCGGAGACGG
TCACAGCTTGTCTGTAAGCGGATGCCGGGAGCAGACAAGCCCGTCAGGGCGCGTCAGCGGGTGTTGGCGG
GTGTCGGGGCGCAGCCATGACCCAGTCACGTAGCGATAGCGGAGTGTATAATTCTTGAAGACGAAAGGGC
CTCGTGATACGCCTATTTTTATAGGTTAATGTCATGATAATAATGGTTTCTTAGACGTCAGGTGGCACTT
TTCGGGGAAATGTGCGCGGAACCCCTATTTGTTTATTTTTCTAAATACATTCAAATATGTATCCGCTCAT
GAGACAATAACCCTGATAAATGCTTCAATAATATTGAAAAAGGAAGAGTATGAGTATTCAACATTTCCGT
GTCGCCCTTATTCCCTTTTTTGCGGCATTTTGCCTTCCTGTTTTTGCTCACCCAGAAACGCTGGTGAAAG
TAAAAGATGCTGAAGATCAGTTGGGTGCACGAGTGGGTTACATCGAACTGGATCTCAACAGCGGTAAGAT
CCTTGAGAGTTTTCGCCCCGAAGAACGTTTTCCAATGATGAGCACTTTTAAAGTTCTGCTATGTGGCGCG
GTATTATCCCGTGTTGACGCCGGGCAAGAGCAACTCGGTCGCCGCATACACTATTCTCAGAATGACTTGG
TTGAGTACTCACCAGTCACAGAAAAGCATCTTACGGATGGCATGACAGTAAGAGAATTATGCAGTGCTGC
CATAACCATGAGTGATAACACTGCGGCCAACTTACTTCTGACAACGATCGGAGGACCGAAGGAGCTAACC
GCTTTTTTGCACAACATGGGGGATCATGTAACTCGCCTTGATCGTTGGGAACCGGAGCTGAATGAAGCCA
TACCAAACGACGAGCGTGACACCACGATGCCTGCAGCAATGGCAACAACGTTGCGCAAACTATTAACTGG
CGAACTACTTACTCTAGCTTCCCGGCAACAATTAATAGACTGGATGGAGGCGGATAAAGTTGCAGGACCA
CTTCTGCGCTCGGCCCTTCCGGCTGGCTGGTTTATTGCTGATAAATCTGGAGCCGGTGAGCGTGGGTCTC
GCGGTATCATTGCAGCACTGGGGCCAGATGGTAAGCCCTCCCGTATCGTAGTTATCTACACGACGGGGAG
TCAGGCAACTATGGATGAACGAAATAGACAGATCGCTGAGATAGGTGCCTCACTGATTAAGCATTGGTAA
CTGTCAGACCAAGTTTACTCATATATACTTTAGATTGATTTAAAACTTCATTTTTAATTTAAAAGGATCT
AGGTGAAGATCCTTTTTGATAATCTCATGACCAAAATCCCTTAACGTGAGTTTTCGTTCCACTGAGCGTC
AGACCCCGTAGAAAAGATCAAAGGATCTTCTTGAGATCCTTTTTTTCTGCGCGTAATCTGCTGCTTGCAA
ACAAAAAAACCACCGCTACCAGCGGTGGTTTGTTTGCCGGATCAAGAGCTACCAACTCTTTTTCCGAAGG
TAACTGGCTTCAGCAGAGCGCAGATACCAAATACTGTCCTTCTAGTGTAGCCGTAGTTAGGCCACCACTT
CAAGAACTCTGTAGCACCGCCTACATACCTCGCTCTGCTAATCCTGTTACCAGTGGCTGCTGCCAGTGGC
GATAAGTCGTGTCTTACCGGGTTGGACTCAAGACGATAGTTACCGGATAAGGCGCAGCGGTCGGGCTGAA
CGGGGGGTTCGTGCACACAGCCCAGCTTGGAGCGAACGACCTACACCGAACTGAGATACCTACAGCGTGA
GCTATGAGAAAGCGCCACGCTTCCCGAAGGGAGAAAGGCGGACAGGTATCCGGTAAGCGGCAGGGTCGGA
ACAGGAGAGCGCACGAGGGAGCTTCCAGGGGGAAACGCCTGGTATCTTTATAGTCCTGTCGGGTTTCGCC
ACCTCTGACTTGAGCGTCGATTTTTGTGATGCTCGTCAGGGGGGCGGAGCCTATGGAAAAACGCCAGCAA
CGCGGCCTTTTTACGGTTCCTGGCCTTTTGCTGGCCTTTTGCTCACATGTTCTTTCCTGCGTTATCCCCT
GATTCTGTGGATAACCGTATTACCGCCTTTGAGTGAGCTGATACCGCTCGCCGCAGCCGAACGACCGAGC
GCAGCGAGTCAGTGAGCGAGGAAGCGGAAGAGCGCCTGATGCGGTATTTTCTCCTTACGCATCTGTGCGG
TATTTCACACCGCATAAATTCCGACACCATCGAATGGTGCAAAACCTTTCGCGGTATGGCATGATAGCGC
CCGGAAGAGAGTCAATTCAGGGTGGTGAATGTGAAACCAGTAACGTTATACGATGTCGCAGAGTATGCCG
GTGTCTCTTATCAGACCGTTTCCCGCGTGGTGAACCAGGCCAGCCACGTTTCTGCGAAAACGCGGGAAAA
AGTGGAAGCGGCGATGGCGGAGCTGAATTACATTCCCAACCGCGTGGCACAACAACTGGCGGGCAAACAG
TCGTTGCTGATTGGCGTTGCCACCTCCAGTCTGGCCCTGCACGCGCCGTCGCAAATTGTCGCGGCGATTA
AATCTCGCGCCGATCAACTGGGTGCCAGCGTGGTGGTGTCGATGGTAGAACGAAGCGGCGTCGAAGCCTG
TAAAGCGGCGGTGCACAATCTTCTCGCGCAACGCGTCAGTGGGCTGATCATTAACTATCCGCTGGATGAC
CAGGATGCCATTGCTGTGGAAGCTGCCTGCACTAATGTTCCGGCGTTATTTCTTGATGTCTCTGACCAGA
CACCCATCAACAGTATTATTTTCTCCCATGAAGACGGTACGCGACTGGGCGTGGAGCATCTGGTCGCATT
GGGTCACCAGCAAATCGCGCTGTTAGCGGGCCCATTAAGTTCTGTCTCGGCGCGTCTGCGTCTGGCTGGC
TGGCATAAATATCTCACTCGCAATCAAATTCAGCCGATAGCGGAACGGGAAGGCGACTGGAGTGCCATGT
CCGGTTTTCAACAAACCATGCAAATGCTGAATGAGGGCATCGTTCCCACTGCGATGCTGGTTGCCAACGA
TCAGATGGCGCTGGGCGCAATGCGCGCCATTACCGAGTCCGGGCTGCGCGTTGGTGCGGATATCTCGGTA
GTGGGATACGACGATACCGAAGACAGCTCATGTTATATCCCGCCGTCAACCACCATCAAACAGGATTTTC
GCCTGCTGGGGCAAACCAGCGTGGACCGCTTGCTGCAACTCTCTCAGGGCCAGGCGGTGAAGGGCAATCA
GCTGTTGCCCGTCTCACTGGTGAAAAGAAAAACCACCCTGGCGCCCAATACGCAAACCGCCTCTCCCCGC
GCGTTGGCCGATTCATTAATGCAGCTGGCACGACAGGTTTCCCGACTGGAAAGCGGGCAGTGAGCGCAAC
GCAATTAATGTGAGTTAGCTCACTCATTAGGCACCCCAGGCTTTACACTTTATGCTTCCGGCTCGTATGT
TGTGTGGAATTGTGAGCGGATAACAATTTCACACAGGAAACAGCTATGACCATGATTACGGATTCACTGG
CCGTCGTTTTACAACGTCGTGACTGGGAAAACCCTGGCGTTACCCAACTTAATCGCCTTGCAGCACATCC
CCCTTTCGCCAGCTGGCGTAATAGCGAAGAGGCCCGCACCGATCGCCCTTCCCAACAGTTGCGCAGCCTG
AATGGCGAATGGCGCTTTGCCTGGTTTCCGGCACCAGAAGCGGTGCCGGAAAGCTGGCTGGAGTGCGATC
TTCCTGAGGCCGATACTGTCGTCGTCCCCTCAAACTGGCAGATGCACGGTTACGATGCGCCCATCTACAC
CAACGTAACCTATCCCATTACGGTCAATCCGCCGTTTGTTCCCACGGAGAATCCGACGGGTTGTTACTCG
CTCACATTTAATGTTGATGAAAGCTGGCTACAGGAAGGCCAGACGCGAATTATTTTTGATGGCGTTGGAA
TT
