>Addgene plasmid #46446 | pGEX HSH2-SH2 | depositor partial sequence | sequence record 65614 | Insert sequence
AGATCTATGACAGAGGCCGGGAAGCTGCCCCTACCGCTACCCCCACGGCTGGACTGGTTTGTGCACACCC
AGATGGGCCAGCTGGCCCAAGACGGGGTCCCCGAGTGGTTCCATGGTGCAATCTCAAGAGAGGATGCTGA
GAACTTGCTGGAGTCACAGCCACTGGGATCCTTTCTCATCAGGGTCAGTCACAGCCATGTGGGCTACACA
CTCTCCTACAAAGCCCAAAGCAGCTGCTGCCATTTCATGGTGAAGCTCTTGGATGATGGGACTTTCATGA
TCCCCGGGGAGAAGGTGGCCCACACCTCGCTGGACGCCCTGGTCACCTTCCACCAGCAGAAGCCAATTGA
GCCGCGCAGGGAGCTGCTGACACAGCCCTGCAGGCAGAAGGATCCCGCAAACGTGGATGGAATTC
