>Addgene plasmid #46446 | pGEX HSH2-SH2 | addgene partial sequence | sequence record 66987 | pGEX5
CATCTCAATGGATCTGGAGTTCTGTTCCAGGGGCCCCTGGGATCTATGACAGAGGCCGGGAAGCTGCCCC
TACCGCTACCCCCACGGCTGGACTGGTTTGTGCACACCCAGATGGGCCAGCTGGCCCAAGACGGGGTCCC
CGAGTGGTTCCATGGTGCAATCTCAAGAGAGGATGCTGAGAACTTGCTGGAGTCACAGCCACTGGGATCC
TTTCTCATCAGGGTCAGTCACAGCCATGTGGGCTACACACTCTCCTACAAAGCCCAAAGCAGCTGCTGCC
ATTTCATGGTGAAGCTCTTGGATGATGGGACTTTCATGATCCCCGGGGAGAAGGTGGCCCACACCTCGCT
GGACGCCCTGGTCACCTTCCACCAGCAGAAGCCAATTGAGCCGCGCAGGGAGCTGCTGACACAGCCCTGC
AGGCAGAAGGATCCCGCAAACGTGGATGGAATTCGGGGGAAGGGCGAATTCTATGAGCGGCCGCATCGTG
ACTGACTGACGATCTGCCTCGCGCGTTTCGGTGATGACGGTGAAAACCTCTGACACATGCAGCTCCCGGA
GACGGTCACAGCTTGTCTGTAAGCGGATGCCGGGAGCAGACAAGCCCGTCAGGGCGCGTCAGCGGGTGTT
GGCGGGTGTCGGGGCGCAGCCATGACCCAGTCACGTAGCGATAGCGGAGTGTATAATTCTTGAAGACGAA
AGGGCCTCGTGATACGCCTATTTTTATAGGTTAATGTCATGATAATAATGGTTTCTTAGACGTCAGGTGG
CACTTTTCGGGGAAATGTGCGCGGAACCCCTATTTGTTTATTTTTCTAAATACATTCAAATATGTATCCG
CTCATGANACAATAACCCTGATAAATGCTTCNATAATATTGAAAAAGGAA
